Addgene plasmid #160474: pVRC8400-SARS-CoV-2-S2P-AVI
Purpose: Expresses SARS-CoV-2 S2P protein with single chain Fc, HRV3C protease cleavage site, and AVI tag
Depositing lab: Peter Kwong. Depositing organization: National Institute of Allergy and Infectious Diseases (NIAID). Publication: Structure-Based Design with Tag-Based Purification and In-Process Biotinylation Enable Streamlined Development of SARS-CoV-2 Spike Molecular Probes. Zhou T, Teng IT, Olia AS, Cerutti G, Gorman J, Nazzari A, Shi W, Tsybovsky Y, Wang L, Wang S, Zhang B, Zhang Y, Katsamba PS, Petrova Y, Banach BB, Fahad AS, Liu L, Lopez Acevedo SN, Madan B, Oliveira de Souza M, Pan X, Wang P, Wolfe JR, Yin M, Ho DD, Phung E, DiPiazza A, Chang LA, Abiona OM, Corbett KS, DeKosky BJ, Graham BS, Mascola JR, Misasi J, Ruckwardt T, Sullivan NJ, Shapiro L, Kwong PD. Cell Rep. 2020 Oct 27;33(4):108322. doi: 10.1016/j.celrep.2020.108322. Epub 2020 Oct 12. PubMed 33091382.
Backbone
  Vector backbone: pVRC8400
  Vector type: Mammalian Expression
Growth in bacteria
  Bacterial resistance: Kanamycin, 50 μg/mL
  Growth temperature: 37°C
  Growth strain: DH5alpha
  Copy number: Unknown
Gene/Insert
  Gene/Insert name: SARS-CoV-2-S2P
  Tag / fusion protein: scFc (N terminal on insert); HRV3C (N terminal on insert); AVI (C terminal on insert)
Terms and licenses: Academic/Nonprofit Terms; Industry Terms: Not Available to Industry
How to cite: pVRC8400-SARS-CoV-2-S2P-AVI was a gift from Peter Kwong (Addgene plasmid # 160474 ; http://n2t.net/addgene:160474 ; RRID:Addgene_160474)
