[The description below was written by a language model from this plasmid's Addgene catalogue record and pLannotate feature annotations shown in this document.]
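Description:
pVRC8400-SARS-CoV-2-S2P-AVI is a 9.6 kb mammalian expression plasmid built on the pVRC8400 backbone. It is designed to produce a tagged, soluble form of the SARS-CoV-2 spike glycoprotein. In bacteria it replicates from a high-copy ColE1/pUC-type origin and is selected with kanamycin through an aph(3')-Ia aminoglycoside phosphotransferase gene. The small fragments annotated as β-lactamase, rop, bom and a Tn903 transposition protein appear to be non-functional remnants of the backbone's construction.

The expression cassette lies on the reverse strand. It is driven by the human cytomegalovirus immediate early enhancer and promoter, followed by a truncated HTLV-1 5' LTR segment and a partial CMV intron A, elements commonly included to boost transcript processing and expression. It ends in a bovine growth hormone polyadenylation signal. The open reading frame begins with a short match to a mouse immunoglobulin heavy chain variable region, most likely a secretion leader, although the record does not say so. Next comes human IgG1 constant region sequence corresponding to the single-chain Fc (scFc) tag. The catalogue entry then places an HRV3C protease cleavage site, the spike S2P insert, and a C-terminal AVI tag; neither the HRV3C site nor the AVI tag was picked up as a separate feature in the annotation. "S2P" conventionally denotes the two-proline prefusion-stabilised spike, but the specific mutations are not listed.

Together these parts allow Fc-based capture of the secreted fusion protein, release of the spike by HRV3C cleavage, and site-specific biotinylation at the AVI tag. This matches the associated publication's aim of streamlined production of biotinylated spike molecular probes.
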