Features (pLannotate 1.2.2; 15 found; start..end, strand, type, name):
     38..184     +  CDS            TRA2_ECOLX (fragment): Protein predicted: Swiss-Prot protein existence level 4. Required for transposition of transposon Tn903. From Escherichia coli.
    196..267     +  CDS            bla(M) (fragment): β-lactamase lacking the signal sequence; bla(M); allows cytosolic expression of β-lactamase
    439..1027    +  rep_origin     ori: high-copy-number ColE1/pMB1/pBR322/pUC origin of replication
   1565..1789    -  polyA_signal   bGH poly(A) signal: bovine growth hormone polyadenylation signal
   1983..5567    -  CDS            S (fragment): SPIKE_SARS2 - Experimental evidence at protein level: Swiss-Prot protein existence level 1. [Spike glycoprotein]: May down-regulate host tetherin (BST2) by lysosomal degradation, thereby counteracting its antiviral activity. From Severe acute respiratory syndrome coronavirus 2 (2019-nCoV) (SARS-CoV-2).
   5622..6638    -  CDS            IGHG1: IGHG1_HUMAN - Experimental evidence at protein level: Swiss-Prot protein existence level 1. Constant region of immunoglobulin heavy chains. Immunoglobulins, also known as antibodies, are membrane-bound or secreted glycoproteins produced by B lymphocytes. In the recognition phase of humoral immunity, the membrane-bound immunoglobulins serve as receptors which, upon binding of a specific antigen, trigger the clonal expansion and differentiation of B lymphocytes into immunoglobulins- secreting plasma cells. Secreted immunoglobulins mediate the effector phase of humoral immunity, which results in
   6972..7040    -  CDS            Ighv1-61 (fragment): HVM05_MOUSE - Also known as Igh-VJ558. Experimental evidence at protein level: Swiss-Prot protein existence level 1. From Mus musculus (Mouse).
   7091..7201    -  intron         CMV intron (fragment): modified intron A from human cytomegalovirus
   7205..7432    -  LTR            5' LTR (truncated) (fragment): truncated 5' long terminal repeat (LTR) from human T-cell leukemia virus (HTLV) type 1
   7521..7724    -  promoter       CMV promoter: human cytomegalovirus (CMV) immediate early promoter
   7725..8104    -  enhancer       CMV enhancer: human cytomegalovirus immediate early enhancer
   8190..8288    -  misc_feature   bom (fragment): basis of mobility region from pBR322
   8390..8425    -  CDS            rop (fragment): Rop protein, which maintains plasmids at low copy number; rop
   8520..8607    +  promoter       AmpR promoter (fragment): bla
   8730..9545    +  CDS            KanR: aminoglycoside phosphotransferase; aph(3')-Ia; confers resistance to kanamycin in bacteria or G418 (Geneticin®) in eukaryotes
>Addgene plasmid #160474 | pVRC8400-SARS-CoV-2-S2P-AVI | addgene full sequence | sequence record 314797 | Addgene NGS Result
GATCACGCATCTTCCCGACAACGCAGACCGTTCCGTGGCAAAGCAAAAGTTCAAAATCACCAACTGGTCC
ACCTACAACAAAGCTCTCATCAACCGTGGCTCCCTCACTTTCTGGCTGGATGATGGGGCGATTCAGGCCT
GGTATGAGTCAGCAACACCTTCTTCACGAGGCAGACCTCAGCGCCCCCCCCCCCCGAGTCAGGCAACTAT
GGATGAACGAAATAGACAGATCGCTGAGATAGGTGCCTCACTGATTAAGCATTGGTAACTGTCAGACCAA
GTTTACTCATATATACTTTAGATTGATTTAAAACTTCATTTTTAATTTAAAAGGATCTAGGTGAAGATCC
TTTTTGATAATCTCATGACCAAAATCCCTTAACGTGAGTTTTCGTTCCACTGAGCGTCAGACCCCGTAGA
AAAGATCAAAGGATCTTCTTGAGATCCTTTTTTTCTGCGCGTAATCTGCTGCTTGCAAACAAAAAAACCA
CCGCTACCAGCGGTGGTTTGTTTGCCGGATCAAGAGCTACCAACTCTTTTTCCGAAGGTAACTGGCTTCA
GCAGAGCGCAGATACCAAATACTGTTCTTCTAGTGTAGCCGTAGTTAGGCCACCACTTCAAGAACTCTGT
AGCACCGCCTACATACCTCGCTCTGCTAATCCTGTTACCAGTGGCTGCTGCCAGTGGCGATAAGTCGTGT
CTTACCGGGTTGGACTCAAGACGATAGTTACCGGATAAGGCGCAGCGGTCGGGCTGAACGGGGGGTTCGT
GCACACAGCCCAGCTTGGAGCGAACGACCTACACCGAACTGAGATACCTACAGCGTGAGCTATGAGAAAG
CGCCACGCTTCCCGAAGGGAGAAAGGCGGACAGGTATCCGGTAAGCGGCAGGGTCGGAACAGGAGAGCGC
ACGAGGGAGCTTCCAGGGGGAAACGCCTGGTATCTTTATAGTCCTGTCGGGTTTCGCCACCTCTGACTTG
AGCGTCGATTTTTGTGATGCTCGTCAGGGGGGCGGAGCCTATGGAAAAACGCCAGCAACGCGGCCTTTTT
ACGGTTCCTGGCCTTTTGCTGGCCTTTTGCTCACATGTTCTTTCCTGCGTTATCCCCTGATTCTGTGGAT
AACCGTATTACCGCCTTTGAGTGAGCTGATACCGCTCGCCGCAGCCGAACGACCGAGCGCAGCGAGTCAG
TGAGCGAGGAAGCGGAAGATTAAGGCCATGATGGCCTTAAATCATGGCCTTAAAATTCTATGATTTCTCT
CATTACTTCCTCACATGTTGGAGGCATTTTCTCTCCCTCTGCACTTAATAGCCTATCTTGCTTTAATTTC
TTCCCACTCTTGGAGGCTAGGTTTGGTTTGGTGGGCTGATGAGGGAGGGAGAGACCGCTCCAAGTACTTT
AGCGGGTGGGATTGAAGGCGGAGCCCTCCTGAGCTATGAGTGTCCTATGAGTGGGGCTGGAACTAAGAAC
CAGGGGCGTGGACAGGGTGTGTCACAGAGAAGGGGATGTGCCTGCTTCTTTCTGGCCCAGGAGGAACCGG
GTCAATTCTTCAGCACCTGGGTACCCATAGAGCCCACCGCATCCCCAGCATGCCTGCTATTGTCTTCCCA
ATCCTCCCCCTTGCTGTCCTGCCCCACCCCACCCCCCAGAATAGAATGACACCTACTCAGACAATGCGAT
GCAATTTCCTCATTTTATTAGGAAAGGACAGTGGGAGTGGCACCTTCCAGGGTCAAGGAAGGCACGGGGG
AGGGGCAAACAACAGATGGCTGGCAACTAGAAGGCACAGCAGATCTGGATCCTCATCAGCCCTCGTGCCA
CTCGATCTTCTGGGCCTCGAAGATGTCGTTCAGGCCTCCGCTCTGCTGTGGCACCAGGCCTCCTCCGGAT
CTGCCCAGGAATGTGCTCAGCAGTACCCACTCGCCGTCCTTCCGCACGTAGGCCTGGCCATCTCTGGGGG
CCTCGGGGATGTATCCAGATCCCTGCTCGTATTTGCCGAGCTCCTGCAGGTCGATCAGGGACTCGTTCAG
GTTCTTGGCCACCTCGTTCAGTCTGTCGATTTCCTTTTGGATGTTCACCACGCTGGCGTTAATGCCACTG
ATGTCGCCCAGGTCCACATCGGGGCTGGTGTGGTTTTTAAAGTACTTGTCCAGCTCTTCCTTAAAAGAGT
CCAGCTCAGGTTGCAGAGGGTCGTACACTGTGTTGTTCACGATTCCGATGACCACGTCACAATTGCCACT
CACGAAGGTGTTGTCGGTGGTGATAATCTGGGGTTCGTAGAAGTTTCTTTGTGTCACGAACCAGTGTGTG
CCATTGGAAACGAAAACGCCCTCTCTTGGGAAGTGGGCCTTGCCGTCGTGGCAGATGGCAGGGGCGGTTG
TGAAATTCTTCTCTTGGGCAGGCACGTATGTCACATGCAGGAACACCACGCCGTGCGGCGCGCTCTGGGG
GAAGCTCATCAGGTGATAGCCTTTGCCGCAGAAGTCAACGCGTTTAGACTGTCCCAGCACACACTCGGAC
ATCTTGGTAGCGGCGAGATTGGCGCTGGCTCTTATTTCAGCGGCCCTGATCAGCTGTTGGGTCACGTAGG
TTTGCAGGGACTGCAGTCTGCCTGTGATCAGTCTATCGATCTGGACTTCGGCTTCTGGAGGGTCCAGTCT
AGACAGGATATCGTTCAGCACAGAGCTGATGGCGCCAAAATTGCTGCTGAGCTGCTTCACCAGGGTGTTC
AGGGCTTGGGCGTTCTGATTCACCACGTCCTGCAGTTTGCCCAGGGCGCTGGCGGTAGAGGAGAGGGAGT
CCTGGATCTTGCCGATGGCAGAATTGAACTGGTTAGCGATCAGCTTCTGGTTTTCATACAGCACGTTCTG
GGTCACGCCGATTCCGTTGAATCTATAGGCCATCTGCATGGCAAAGGGGATCTGCAGGGCGGCGCCGGCG
CCAAATGTCCACCCAGATGTGATGGTGCCAGCCAGCAGGGCAGAGGTGTACTGAGCGATCATCTCGTCGG
TCAGCAGAGGTGGGAGAACTGTCAGGCCGTTGAATTTCTGGGCGCAGATCAGATCTCTGGCGGCTATGTC
GCCCAGGCAATCGCCATACTGTTTGATAAAGCCGGCATCGGCCAGGGTGACCTTGTTGAACAGCAGATCC
TCGATAAAGCTCCGCTTGCTAGGCTTAGAAGGATCAGGGAGAATCTGGCTAAAGTTAAAGCCGCCGAAGT
CCTTGATAGGTGGGGTCTTGTAGATCTGCTTCACTTGGGCGAACACCTCCTGGGTATTTTTGTCCTGTTC
CACGGCGATTCCGGTCAGCGCCCGGTTCAGTTGGGTGCAAAAGGAGCCGTATTGCAGCAGCAGGTTGCTG
CATTCAGTGCTGTCGCCACAGATGTACATTGTACAGTCCACGCTGGTCTTGGTCATGCTCACGGGCAGGA
TCTCTGTTGTGACGCTAATTGTAAAGTTGGTGGGAATGGCGATAGAGTTGTTGGAATAGGCCACGCTGTT
CTCTGCGCCCAGGCTCATGGTGTAGGCGATGATGCTCTGGCTAGCTACAGAGGAAGCAGACCCAGGGCTG
TTTGTCTGGGTCTGGTAGCTGGCACAGATGCCGGCGCCGATAGGGATGTCGCACTCGTAACTGTTATTCA
CGTGCTCGGCGCCGATCAGACATCCGGCCCTGGTCTGGAACACATTGGAGCCAGTGGAGTACACTCTCCA
AGTAGGTGTCAGCTGATCGGCGTGGATGGCCACAGGAACCTCGGTGCAGTTAACATCTTGGTACAGCACA
GCCACCTGGTTGCTGGTATTGGTCCCGGGGGTGATCACAGAAACTCCTCCGAAGGAGCAGGGTGTAATAT
CCAGGATTTCCAGGGTCTGTGGATCTCTGACGGCATCTGTGGTGTCAGCGATATCACGGCCGAACTGCTG
GAAGGGGAGGAACTTTTTGTTGCTTTCGGTCAGCACGCCGGTCCCGGTCAGGCCGTTGAAGTTGAAGTTC
ACGCATTTGTTCTTAACCAGATTGGTGGACTTCTTAGGACCGCAGACGGTGGCGGGGGCGTGGAGTAACT
CGAAGGACAGCACGACCACCCGGTATGGCTGGTAGCCGACTCCATTGGTAGGCTGGAAGCCGTAGCTTTG
CAGAGGGAAGTAACAGTTGAAGCCTTCCACCCCGTTACAAGGTGTAGAACCGGCCTGGTAGATCTCTGTG
GAGATGTCTCTCTCGAAAGGTTTCAGGTTAGACTTGCGAAACAGCCGGTACAGGTAGTTGTAGTTGCCGC
CCACCTTGCTATCCAGGTTGTTAGAGTTCCAGGCGATCACGCAGCCTGTAAAATCATCAGGCAGCTTATA
GTTGTAGTCAGCGATCTTACCGGTCTGGCCTGGTGCGATCTGCCGCACCTCATCGCCTCTAATTACGAAG
GAGTCGGCGTACACGTTGGTGAAGCACAGGTCATTCAGCTTTGTTGGGGAAACGCCGTAGCACTTGAAGG
TGCTGAAAGAGGCGCTGTTATACAGCACGGAGTAGTCGGCCACACAATTGCTGATTCTCTTTCTATTCCA
GGCGTAAACGGAGGCAAATCTTGTGGCGTTAAACACCTCGCCGAAGGGGCAGAGGTTGGTAATGTTTGGA
AATCGCACGATGCTCTCTGTAGGCTGCACCCGGAAGTTGCTGGTCTGGTAGATGCCCTTTTCCACGGTGA
AGGACTTCAGGGTGCACTTTGTCTCAGAGAGAGGGTCCAGGGCGCAGTCGACGGCGTCTGTGATTGTGCC
GTTCTCGTTGTACTTCAGCAGGAAGGTTCTAGGTTGCAGGTAGCCCACATAGTAGGCTGCAGCTCCGGCG
GTCCATCCGCTGCTGCTGTCGCCAGGAGTCAGGTAGGATCTATGCAGGGCCAGCAGGGTTTGGAACCGCG
TTATGTTGATGCCTATGGGCAGGTCGACCAGGGGTTCCAGGGCGCTGAAGCCCTGAGGGAGGTCCCGGAC
CAGGTTGATGGGTGTGTGCTTGGAGTAGATTTTGAAGTAGCCGTCGATGTTCTTGAACACGAATTCTCTC
AGGTTCTTGAAGTTGCCTTGTTTCCCCTCAAGGTCCATCAGAAAAGGCTGAGAGACGTACTCGAATGTGC
AGTTGTTGGCGCTGCTGTAGACTCTGAACTCGCTTTCCATCCAGCTCTTGTTGTTCTTGTGGTAGTACAC
ACCCAGGAAAGGATCATTGCAAAACTGGAACTCGCACACCTTGATCACGACGTTCGTGGCATTGTTCACG
ATCAGGAGGCTCTGTGTTTTGCTATCCAGGGTGGTGCCGAAGATCCAGCCCCGGATGATGTTACTCTTCT
CGGTACTGGCGAAGTAAACTCCATCATTGAATGGCAGGACGGGGTTATCAAACCGCTTGGTTCCGTTTGT
GCCGCTCACGTGGATGGCGTGGAACCATGTCACGTTGCTGAAGAACGGCAGGAAGAGGTCCTGAGTGCTG
TGCAGGACGCTAGATCTGAACACCTTGTCAGGGTAGTACACGCCCCGTGTAAAGCTGTTGGTGTAGGCTG
GTGGGAGCTGGGTTCGGGTGGTCAGGTTCACGCACTGAGGGCCCTGAAACAGCACCTCCAGGCCTCCGCT
GCCTCCGCCTCCGCTGCCTCCCTTGCCTGGGCTCAGAGACAGGGACTTCTGGGTGTAGTGGTTATGCAGG
GCCTCATGCATCACGCTACAAGAAAACACGTTTCCCTGCTGCCAGCGGGACTTATCCACTGTCAGCTTGC
TGGTCAGAAAGAAGGAGCCATCGCTGTCCAGCACTGGTGGGGTAGTTTTATAATTGTTCTCAGGCTGGCC
ATTGGACTCCCACTCCACAGCAATGTCACTGGGGTAGAAGCCCTTGACCAGACATGTCAGGCTCACCTGG
TTCTTGGTCAGCTCGTCCCGGCTGGGTGGCAGTGTATACACCTGTGGCTCCCTTGGCTGTCCTTTGGCTT
TAGAGATGGTCTTCTCGATAGGGGCGGGCAGGGCCTTATTGCTCACCTTACACTTATATTCCTTGCCATT
CAGCCAATCCTGATGCAGCACTGTCAGCACAGACACCACTCTATAGGTGGAGTTGTACTGCTCTTCTCTA
GGCTTGGTCTTGGCGTTATGGACTTCGACTCCGTCCACGTACCAGTTGAACTTGACTTCGGGGTCCTCAT
GAGACACGTCCACGACCACGCAGGTGACTTCAGGGGTCCTGGAGATCATCAGGGTATCTTTGGGCTTAGG
TGGAAACAGGAACACGCTTGGTCCTCCCAGCAGTTCAGGGGCGCTGCCGCCGCCGCCAGAGCCGCCGCCT
CCGGAGCCTCCTCCGCCGCTGCCTCCTCCTCCCTTGCCGGGGGACAGGCTCAGAGACTTCTGTGTGTAGT
GATTGTGCAGGGCCTCGTGCATCACGGAACAGCTAAACACGTTGCCCTGCTGCCACCGGCTCTTATCCAC
GGTCAGCTTGGAATACAGAAAGAAAGAGCCATCGGAGTCCAGCACTGGAGGTGTGGTCTTGTAATTGTTC
TCTGGCTGGCCATTAGACTCCCACTCCACGGCGATATCGGAAGGATAGAAGCCCTTCACCAGGCAGTACA
GGGACACCTGGTTCTTTGTCAGCTCGTCGCGGCTGGGTGGCAGGGTATACACCTGAGGCTCCCTTGGCTG
TCCCTTTGCCTTGCTGATGGTCTTCTCGATTGGGGCAGGCAGGGCCTTATTAGACACCTTACACTTGTAC
TCCTTGCCGTTCAGCCAGTCCTGGTGCAGCACTGTCAGCACGCTCACCACGCGATAGGTAGAGTTGTACT
GCTCCTCCCTTGGCTTGGTCTTGGCATTGTGCACCTCCACGCCATCCACGTACCAGTTGAACTTCACCTC
GGGGTCCTCGTGGGACACGTCCACCACCACGCATGTCACCTCTGGGGTCCGGCTGATCATCAGGGTGTCC
TTAGGCTTAGGGGGAAACAGGAACACGCTAGGTCCTCCCAGCAGCTCTGGTGCGGAATGTACACCGGTTG
CAGTTGCTACTAGAAAAAGGATGATACATGACCATCCCATGGTGGTCTAGAGCGGCCGCGATATCTGATC
ACACGTGTCGACGACGGTGACTGCAGAAAAGACCCATGGAAAGGAACAGTCTGTTAGTCTGTCAGCTATT
ATGTCTGGTGGCGCGCGCGGCAGCAACGAGTACTGCTCAGACTACACTGCCCTCCACCGTTAACTAGAGT
TGAGCAAGCAGGGTCAGGCAAAGCGTGGAGAGCCGGCTGAGTCTAGGTAGGCTCCAAGGGAGCGCCGGAC
AAAGGCCCGGTCTCGACCTGAGCTTTAAACTTACCTAGACGGCGGACGCAGTTCAGGAGGCACCACAGGC
GGGAGGCGGCAGAACGCGACTCAACCGGCGTGGATGGCGGCCTCAGGTAGGGCGGCGGGCGCGTGAAGGA
GAGATGCGAGCCGATGGAGGCTGGATCGGTCCCGGTGTCTTCTATGGAGGTCAAAACAGCGTGGATGGCG
TCTCCAGGCGATCTGACGGTTCACTAAACGAGCTCTGCTTATATAGACCTCCCACCGTACACGCCTACCG
CCCATTTGCGTCAATGGGGCGGAGTTGTTACGACATTTTGGAAAGTCCCGTTGATTTTGGTGCCAAAACA
AACTCCCATTGACGTCAATGGGGTGGAGACTTGGAAATCCCCGTGAGTCAAACCGCTATCCACGCCCATT
GATGTACTGCCAAAACCGCATCACCATGGTAATAGCGATGACTAATACGTAGATGTACTGCCAAGTAGGA
AAGTCCCATAAGGTCATGTACTGGGCATAATGCCAGGCGGGCCATTTACCGTCATTGACGTCAATAGGGG
GCGTACTTGGCATATGATACACTTGATGTACTGCCAAGTGGGCAGTTTACCGTAAATACTCCACCCATTG
ACGTCAATGGAAAGTCCCTATTGGCGTTACTATGGGAACATACGTCATTATTGACGTCAATGGGCGGGGG
TCGTTGGGCGGTCAGCCAGGCGGGCCATTTACCGTAAGTTATGTAACGCGGAACTCCATATATGGGCTAT
GAACTAATGACCCCGTAATTGATTACTATTAATAACTAGTCAATAATCAATGTCAACATGGCGGTAATGT
TGGACATGAGCCAATATAAATGTACATATTATGATATGGATACAACGTATGCAATGGCCAATAGCCAATC
TGATGCGGTATTTTCTCCTTACGCATCTGTGCGGTATTTCACACCGCATATGGTGCACTCTCAGTACAAT
CTGCTCTGATGCCGCATAGTTAAGCCAGCCCCGACACCCGCCAACACCCGCTGACGCGCCCTGACGGGCT
TGTCTGCTCCCGGCATCCGCTTACAGACAAGCTGTGACCGTCTCCGGGAGCTGCATGTGTCAGAGGTTTT
CACCGTCATCACCGAAACGCGCGAGACGAAAGGGCCTCGTGATACGCCTATTTTTATAGGTTAATGTCAT
GATAATAATGGTTTCTTAGACGTCAGGTGGCACTTTTCGGGGAAATGTGCGCGGAACCCCTATTTGTTTA
TTTTTCTAAATACATTCAAATATGTATCCGCTCATGAGACAATAACCCTGATAAATGCTTCAATAATGGG
GGGGGGGGGAAAGCCACGTTGTGTCTCAAAATCTCTGATGTTACATTGCACAAGATAAAAATATATCATC
ATGAACAATAAAACTGTCTGCTTACATAAACAGTAATACAAGGGGTGTTATGAGCCATATTCAACGGGAA
ACGTCTTGCTCGAGGCCGCGATTAAATTCCAACATGGATGCTGATTTATATGGGTATAAATGGGCTCGCG
ATAATGTCGGGCAATCAGGTGCGACAATCTATCGATTGTATGGGAAGCCCGATGCGCCAGAGTTGTTTCT
GAAACATGGCAAAGGTAGCGTTGCCAATGATGTTACAGATGAGATGGTCAGACTAAACTGGCTGACGGAA
TTTATGCCTCTTCCGACCATCAAGCATTTTATCCGTACTCCTGATGATGCATGGTTACTCACCACTGCGA
TCCCCGGGAAAACAGCATTCCAGGTATTAGAAGAATATCCTGATTCAGGTGAAAATATTGTTGATGCGCT
GGCAGTGTTCCTGCGCCGGTTGCATTCGATTCCTGTTTGTAATTGTCCTTTTAACAGCGATCGCGTATTT
CGTCTCGCTCAGGCGCAATCACGAATGAATAACGGTTTGGTTGATGCGAGTGATTTTGATGACGAGCGTA
ATGGCTGGCCTGTTGAACAAGTCTGGAAAGAAATGCATAAGCTTTTGCCATTCTCACCGGATTCAGTCGT
CACTCATGGTGATTTCTCACTTGATAACCTTATTTTTGACGAGGGGAAATTAATAGGTTGTATTGATGTT
GGACGAGTCGGAATCGCAGACCGATACCAGGATCTTGCCATCCTATGGAACTGCCTCGGTGAGTTTTCTC
CTTCATTACAGAAACGGCTTTTTCAAAAATATGGTATTGATAATCCTGATATGAATAAATTGCAGTTTCA
TTTGATGCTCGATGAGTTTTTCTAATCAGAATTGGTTAATTGGTTGTAACACTGGCAGAGCATTACGCTG
ACTTGACGGGACGGCGGCTTTGTTGAATAAATCGAACTTTTGCTGAGTTGAAGGATCA
